Addgene plasmid #44160: pRK6-HA-TAK1
Depositing lab: Xin Lin. Depositing organization: University of Texas MD Anderson Cancer Center. Publication: TAK1 is recruited to the tumor necrosis factor-alpha (TNF-alpha) receptor 1 complex in a receptor-interacting protein (RIP)-dependent manner and cooperates with MEKK3 leading to NF-kappaB activation. Blonska M, Shambharkar PB, Kobayashi M, Zhang D, Sakurai H, Su B, Lin X. J Biol Chem. 2005 Dec 30;280(52):43056-63. Epub 2005 Oct 31. 10.1074/jbc.M507807200 PubMed 16260783.
Backbone
  Vector backbone: pRK6-HA
  Vector type: Mammalian Expression
Growth in bacteria
  Bacterial resistance: Ampicillin, 100 μg/mL
  Growth temperature: 37°C
  Growth strain: DH5alpha
  Copy number: Unknown
Gene/Insert
  Gene/Insert name: Tak1 (alt name: Transforming growth factor-beta-activated kinase)
  Species: M. musculus (mouse)
  Insert size (bp): 1700
  Entrez Gene: Map3k7 (a.k.a. B430101B05, Tak1)
  Tag / fusion protein: HA (N terminal on backbone)
  Cloning method: Restriction Enzyme; 5′ cloning site BamHI (not destroyed); 3′ cloning site EcoRI (not destroyed)
  Sequencing primers: 5′ CMV-F
Terms and licenses: Academic/Nonprofit Terms; Industry Terms: Not Available to Industry
How to cite: pRK6-HA-TAK1 was a gift from Xin Lin (Addgene plasmid # 44160 ; http://n2t.net/addgene:44160 ; RRID:Addgene_44160)
