[The description below was written by a language model from this plasmid's Addgene catalogue record.]
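Description:
pRK6-HA-TAK1 is a mammalian expression plasmid built on the pRK6-HA backbone and carrying the mouse Tak1 coding sequence (Map3k7, transforming growth factor-beta-activated kinase), an insert of about 1.7 kb. The cDNA was placed between BamHI and EcoRI sites, both of which remain intact, so the insert can be excised or exchanged. The backbone supplies an HA epitope tag upstream of the cloning site, so the kinase is produced as an N-terminally HA-tagged fusion that can be detected or immunoprecipitated with anti-HA antibodies. The plasmid is propagated in E. coli under ampicillin selection. The record does not describe the origin of replication and lists copy number as unknown, and no mammalian selection marker is listed, which suggests use mainly in transient transfection.

The promoter is not explicitly stated. The recommended 5′ sequencing primer is a CMV forward primer, which implies that a CMV promoter region lies upstream of the HA-Tak1 cassette, but no feature table is available to confirm this or to identify the polyadenylation signal and other regulatory elements.

TAK1 is a MAP3K that acts upstream of IKK/NF-κB and MAPK signalling in response to cytokines. The associated publication examines its recruitment to the TNF-α receptor 1 complex in a RIP-dependent manner and its cooperation with MEKK3 in NF-κB activation. The construct therefore suits overexpression of tagged TAK1 in cultured mammalian cells for co-immunoprecipitation, receptor-complex recruitment studies and NF-κB signalling assays.
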