>Addgene plasmid #44160 | pRK6-HA-TAK1 | addgene partial sequence | sequence record 62834 | CMV-F 5'-CGCAAATGGGCGGTAGGCGTG-3'
TAGCAGAGCTCGTTTAGTGAACCGTCAGATCGCCTGGAGACGCCATCCACGCTGTTTTGACCTCCATAGA
AGACACCGGGACCGATCCAGCCTCCGCGGCCGGGAACGGTGCATTGGAACGCGGATTCCCCGTGCCAAGA
GTGACGTAAGTACCGCCTATAGAGTCTATAGGCCCACCCCCTTGGCTTCGTTAGAACGCGGCTACAATTA
ATACATAACCTTATGTATCATACACATACGATTTAGGTGACACTATAGAATAACATCCACTTTGCCTTTC
TCTCCACAGGTGTCCACTCCCAGGTCCAACTGCACCTCGGTTCTATCGATGCCACCATGTACCCATACGA
TGTTCCAGATTACGCTGGATCCATGTCGACAGCCTCCGCCGCCTCGTCCTCCTCCTCGTCTTCTGCCAGT
GAGATGATCGAAGCGCCGTCGCAGGTCCTGAACTTCGAAGAGATCGACTACAAGGAGATCGAGGTGGAAG
AGGTTGTCGGAAGAGGAGCTTTTGGAGTAGTTTGCAAAGCTAAGTGGAGAGCAAAAGATGTCGCTATTAA
ACAGATAGAAAGTGAGTCTGAGAGGAAGGCTTTCATTGTGGAGCTCCGGCAGTTGTCGCGTGTGAACCAT
CCTAACATTGTCAAGTTGTACGGAGCCTGCCTGAATCCAGTATGTCTTGTGATGGAATATGCAGAGGGGG
GCTCATTGTATAATGTGCTGCATGGTGCTGAACCATTGCCTTACTACACTGCTGCTCATGCCATGAGCTG
GTGTTTACAGTGTTCCCAAGGAGTGGCTTACCTGCACAGCATGCAGCCCAAAGCGCTGATTCACAGGGAC
CTCAAGCCTCCAAACTTGCTGCTGGTTGCAGGAGGGACAGTTCTAAAAATCTGCGATTTTGGTACAGCTT
GTGACATCCAAACACACATG
